>Addgene plasmid #171259 | Flag-M4-AR-K318A | addgene full sequence | sequence record 336034 | Addgene NGS Result
CCATTCGCCATTCAGGCTGCGCAACTGTTGGGAAGGGCGATCGGTGCGGGCCTCTTCGCTATTACGCCAG
CTGGCGAAAGGGGGATGTGCTGCAAGGCGATTAAGTTGGGTAACGCCAGGGTTTTCCCAGTCACGACGTT
GTAAAACGACGGCCAGTGCCAAGCTGATCTATACATTGAATCAATATTGGCAATTAGCCATATTAGTCAT
TGGTTATATAGCATAAATCAATATTGGCTATTGGCCATTGCATACGTTGTATCTATATCATAATATGTAC
ATTTATATTGGCTCATGTCCAATATGACCGCCATGTTGACATTGATTATTGACTAGTTATTAATAGTAAT
CAATTACGGGGTCATTAGTTCATAGCCCATATATGGAGTTCCGCGTTACATAACTTACGGTAAATGGCCC
GCCTGGCTGACCGCCCAACGACCCCCGCCCATTGACGTCAATAATGACGTATGTTCCCATAGTAACGCCA
ATAGGGACTTTCCATTGACGTCAATGGGTGGAGTATTTACGGTAAACTGCCCACTTGGCAGTACATCAAG
TGTATCATATGCCAAGTCCGCCCCCTATTGACGTCAATGACGGTAAATGGCCCGCCTGGCATTATGCCCA
GTACATGACCTTACGGGACTTTCCTACTTGGCAGTACATCTACGTATTAGTCATCGCTATTACCATGGTG
ATGCGGTTTTGGCAGTACACCAATGGGCGTGGATAGCGGTTTGACTCACGGGGATTTCCAAGTCTCCACC
CCATTGACGTCAATGGGAGTTTGTTTTGGCACCAAAATCAACGGGACTTTCCAAAATGTCGTAATAACCC
CGCCCCGTTGACGCAAATGGGCGGTAGGCGTGTACGGTGGGAGGTCTATATAAGCAGAGCTCGTTTAGTG
AACCGTCAGAATTAACCATGGACTACAAAGACCATGACGGTGATTATAAAGATCATGACATCGATTACAA
GGATGACGATGACAAGCTTCCGCGGGGATCCATGGAAGTGCAGTTAGGGCTGGGAAGGGTCTACCCTCGG
CCGCCGTCCAAGACCTACCGAGGAGCTTTCCAGAATCTGTTCCAGAGCGTGCGCGAAGTGATCCAGAACC
CGGGCCCCAGGCACCCAGAGGCCGCGAGCGCAGCACCTCCCGGCGCCAGTTTGCTGCTGCTGCAGCAGCA
GCAGCAGCAGCAGCAGCAGCAGCAGCAGCAGCAGCAGCAGCAGCAGCAGCAGCAGCAAGAGACTAGCCCC
AGGCAGCAGCAGCAGCAGCAGGGTGAGGATGGTTCTCCCCAAGCCCATCGTAGAGGCCCCACAGGCTACC
TGGTCCTGGATGAGGAACAGCAACCTTCACAGCCGCAGTCGGCCCTGGAGTGCCACCCCGAGAGAGGTTG
CGTCCCAGAGCCTGGAGCCGCCGTGGCCGCCAGCAAGGGGCTGCCGCAGCAGCTGCCAGCACCTCCGGAC
GAGGATGACTCAGCTGCCCCATCCACGTTGTCCCTGCTGGGCCCCACTTTCCCCGGCTTAAGCAGCTGCT
CCGCTGACCTTAAAGACATCCTGAGCGAGGCCAGCACCATGCAACTCCTTCAGCAACAGCAGCAGGAAGC
AGTATCCGAAGGCAGCAGCAGCGGGAGAGCGAGGGAGGCCTCGGGGGCTCCCACTTCCTCCAAGGACAAT
TACTTAGGGGGCACTTCGACCATTTCTGACAACGCCAAGGAGTTGTGTAAGGCAGTGTCGGTGTCCATGG
GCCTGGGTGTGGAGGCGTTGGAGCATCTGAGTCCAGGGGAACAGCTTCGGGGGGATTGCATGTACGCCCC
ACTTTTGGGAGTTCCACCCGCTGTGCGTCCCACTCCTTGTGCCCCATTGGCCGAATGCAAAGGTTCTCTG
CTAGACGACAGCGCAGGCAAGAGCACTGAAGATACTGCTGAGTATTCCCCTTTCAAGGGAGGTTACACCG
CAGGGCTAGAAGGCGAGAGCCTAGGCTGCTCTGGCAGCGCTGCAGCAGGGAGCTCCGGGACACTTGAACT
GCCGTCTACCCTGTCTCTCTACAAGTCCGGAGCACTGGACGAGGCAGCTGCGTACCAGAGTCGCGACTAC
TACAACTTTCCACTGGCTCTGGCCGGACCGCCGCCCCCTCCGCCGCCTCCCCATCCCCACGCTCGCATCA
AGCTGGAGAACCCGCTGGACTACGGCAGCGCCTGGGCGGCTGCGGCGGCGCAGTGCCGCTATGGGGACCT
GGCGAGCCTGCATGGCGCGGGTGCAGCGGGACCCGGTTCTGGGTCACCCTCAGCCGCCGCTTCCTCATCC
TGGCACACTCTCTTCACAGCCGAAGAAGGCCAGTTGTATGGACCGTGTGGTGGTGGTGGGGGTGGTGGCG
GCGGCGGCGGCGGCGGCGGCGGCGGCGGCGGCGGCGGCGGCGGCGGCGAGGCGGGAGCTGTAGCCCCCTA
CGGCTACACTCGGCCCCCTCAGGGGCTGGCGGGCCAGGAAAGCGACTTCACCGCACCTGATGTGTGGTAC
CCTGGCGGCATGGTGAGCAGAGTGCCCTATCCCAGTCCCACTTGTGTCAAAAGCGAAATGGGCCCCTGGA
TGGATAGCTACTCCGGACCTTACGGGGACATGCGTTTGGAGACTGCCAGGGACCATGTTTTGCCCATTGA
CTATTACTTTCCACCCCAGAAGACCTGCCTGATCTGTGGAGATGAAGCTTCTGGGTGTCACTATGGAGCT
CTCACATGTGGAAGCTGCAAGGTCTTCTTCAAAAGAGCCGCTGAAGGGAAACAGAAGTACCTGTGCGCCA
GCAGAAATGATTGCACTATTGATAAATTCCGAAGGAAAAATTGTCCATCTTGTCGTCTTCGGAAATGTTA
TGAAGCAGGGATGACTCTGGGAGCCCGGAAGCTGAAGAAACTTGGTAATCTGAAACTACAGGAGGAAGGA
GAGGCTTCCAGCACCACCAGCCCCACTGAGGAGACAACCCAGAAGCTGACAGTGTCACACATTGAAGGCT
ATGAATGTCAGCCCATCTTTCTGAATGTCCTGGAAGCCATTGAGCCAGGTGTAGTGTGTGCTGGACACGA
CAACAACCAGCCCGACTCCTTTGCAGCCTTGCTCTCTAGCCTCAATGAACTGGGAGAGAGACAGCTTGTA
CACGTGGTCAAGTGGGCCAAGGCCTTGCCTGGCTTCCGCAACTTACACGTGGACGACCAGATGGCTGTCA
TTCAGTACTCCTGGATGGGGCTCATGGTGTTTGCCATGGGCTGGCGATCCTTCACCAATGTCAACTCCAG
GATGCTCTACTTCGCCCCTGATCTGGTTTTCAATGAGTACCGCATGCACAAGTCCCGGATGTACAGCCAG
TGTGTCCGAATGAGGCACCTCTCTCAAGAGTTTGGATGGCTCCAAATCACCCCCCAGGAATTCCTGTGCA
TGAAAGCACTGCTACTCTTCAGCATTATTCCAGTGGATGGGCTGAAAAATCAAAAATTCTTTGATGAACT
TCGAATGAACTACATCAAGGAACTCGATCGTATCATTGCATGCAAAAGAAAAAATCCCACATCCTGCTCA
AGACGCTTCTACCAGCTCACCAAGCTCCTGGACTCCGTGCAGCCTATTGCGAGAGAGCTGCATCAGTTCA
CTTTTGACCTGCTAATCAAGTCACACATGGTGAGCGTGGACTTTCCGGAAATGATGGCAGAGATCATCTC
TGTGCAAGTGCCCAAGATCCTTTCTGGGAAAGTCAAGCCCATCTATTTCCACACCCAGTGAAGCATTGGA
AACCCTATTTCCCCACCCCAGCTCATGCCCCCTTTCAGATGTCTTCTGCCTGTTATAACTCTGCACTACT
CCTCTGCAGTGCCTTGGGGAATTTCCTCTATTGATGTACAGTCTGTCATGAACATGTTCCTCAATTCTAT
TTGCTGGGCTTTTTTTTTCTCTTTCTCTCCTTTCTTTTTCTTCTTCCCTCCCTATCTAACCCTCCCATGG
CACCTTCAGACTTTGCTTCCCATTGTGGCTCCTATCTGTGTTTTGAATGGTGTTGTATGCCTTTATCCAG
CACAGTGGCGGCCGCGATTCCGGGTGGCATCCCTGTGACCCCTCCCCAGTGCCTCTCCTGGCCCTGGAAG
TTGCCACTCCAGTGCCCACCAGCCTTGTCCTAATAAAATTAAGTTGCATCATTTTGTCTGACTAGGTGTC
CTTCTATAATATTATGGGGTGGAGGGGGGTGGTATGGAGCAAGGGGCAAGTTGGGAAGACAACCTGTAGG
GCCTGCGGGGTCTATTGGGAACCAAGCTGGAGTGCAGTGGCACAATCTTGGCTCACTGCAATCTCCGCCT
CCTGGGTTCAAGCGATTCTCCTGCCTCAGCCTCCCGAGTTGTTGGGATTCCAGGCATGCATGACCAGGCT
CAGCTAATTTTTGTTTTTTTGGTAGAGACGGGGTTTCACCATATTGGCCAGGCTGGTCTCCAACTCCTAA
TCTCAGGTGATCTACCCACCTTGGCCTCCCAAATTGCTGGGATTACAGGCGTGAACCACTGCTCCCTTCC
CTGTCCTTCTGATTTTAAAATAACTATACCAGCAGGAGGACGTCCAGACACAGCATAGGCTACCTGGCCA
TGCCCAACCGGTGGGACATTTGAGTTGCTTGCTTGGCACTGTCCTCTCATGCGTTGGGTCCACTCAGTAG
ATGCCTGTTGAATTGGGTACGCGGCCAGCTTGGCTGTGGAATGTGTGTCAGTTAGGGTGTGGAAAGTCCC
CAGGCTCCCCAGCAGGCAGAAGTATGCAAAGCATGCATCTCAATTAGTCAGCAACCAGGTGTGGAAAGTC
CCCAGGCTCCCCAGCAGGCAGAAGTATGCAAAGCATGCATCTCAATTAGTCAGCAACCATAGTCCCGCCC
CTAACTCCGCCCATCCCGCCCCTAACTCCGCCCAGTTCCGCCCATTCTCCGCCCCATGGCTGACTAATTT
TTTTTATTTATGCAGAGGCCGAGGCCGCCTCGGCCTCTGAGCTATTCCAGAAGTAGTGAGGAGGCTTTTT
TGGAGGAATTGATCAGCTTGGGATCTGATCAAGAGACAGGATGAGGATCGTTTCGCATGATTGAACAAGA
TGGATTGCACGCAGGTTCTCCGGCCGCTTGGGTGGAGAGGCTATTCGGCTATGACTGGGCACAACAGACA
ATCGGCTGCTCTGATGCCGCCGTGTTCCGGCTGTCAGCGCAGGGGCGCCCGGTTCTTTTTGTCAAGACCG
ACCTGTCCGGTGCCCTGAATGAACTGCAGGACGAGGCAGCGCGGCTATCGTGGCTGGCCACGACGGGCGT
TCCTTGCGCAGCTGTGCTCGACGTTGTCACTGAAGCGGGAAGGGACTGGCTGCTATTGGGCGAAGTGCCG
GGGCAGGATCTCCTGTCATCTCACCTTGCTCCTGCCGAGAAAGTATCCATCATGGCTGATGCAATGCGGC
GGCTGCATACGCTTGATCCGGCTACCTGCCCATTCGACCACCAAGCGAAACATCGCATCGAGCGAGCACG
TACTCGGATGGAAGCCGGTCTTGTCGATCAGGATGATCTGGACGAAGAGCATCAGGGGCTCGCGCCAGCC
GAACTGTTCGCCAGGCTCAAGGCGCGCATGCCCGACGGCGAGGATCTCGTCGTGACCCATGGCGATGCCT
GCTTGCCGAATATCATGGTGGAAAATGGCCGCTTTTCTGGATTCATCGACTGTGGCCGGCTGGGTGTGGC
GGACCGCTATCAGGACATAGCGTTGGCTACCCGTGATATTGCTGAAGAGCTTGGCGGCGAATGGGCTGAC
CGCTTCCTCGTGCTTTACGGTATCGCCGCTCCCGATTCGCAGCGCATCGCCTTCTATCGCCTTCTTGACG
AGTTCTTCTGAGCGGGACTCTGGGGTTCGAAATGACCGACCAAGCGACGCCCAACCTGCCATCACGAGAT
TTCGATTCCACCGCCGCCTTCTATGAAAGGTTGGGCTTCGGAATCGTTTTCCGGGACGCCGGCTGGATGA
TCCTCCAGCGCGGGGATCTCATGCTGGAGTTCTTCGCCCACCTCGGGCTCGATCCCCTCGCGAGTTGGTT
CAGCTGCTGCCTGAGGCTGGACGACCTCGCGGAGTTCTACCGGCAGTGCAAATCCGTCGGCATCCAGGAA
ACCAGCAGCGGCTATCCGCGCATCCATGCCCCCGAACTGCAGGAGTGGGGAGGCACGATGGCCGCTTTGG
TCGACCCGGACGGGACGCTCCTGCGCCTGATACAGAACGAATTGCTTGCAGGCATCTCATGAGTGTGTCT
TCCCGTTTTCCGCCTGAGGTCACTGCGTGGATGGAGCGCTGGCGCCTGCTGCGCGACGGCGAGCTGCTCA
CCACCCACTCGCCAAGCTGGAACCGTAAAAAGGCCGCGTTGCTGGCGTTTTTCCATAGGCTCCGCCGATC
ATAATCAGCCATACCACATTTGTAGAGGTTTTACTTGCTTTAAAAAACCTCCCACACCTCCCCCTGAACC
TGAAACATAAAATGAATGCAATTGTTGTTGTTAACTTGTTTATTGCAGCTTATAATGGTTACAAATAAAG
CAATAGCATCACAAATTTCACAAATAAAGCATTTTTTTCACTGCATTCTAGTTGTGGTTTGTCCAAACTC
ATCAATGTATCTTATCATGTCTGGATCAATTCCCTATAGTGAGTCGTATTAAATTCGTAATCATGTCATA
GCTGTTTCCTGTGTGAAATTGTTATCCGCTCACAATTCCACACAACATACGAGCCGGAAGCATAAAGTGT
AAAGCCTGGGGTGCCTAATGAGTGAGCTAACTCACATTAATTGCGTTGCGCTCACTGCCCGCTTTCCAGT
CGGGAAACCTGTCGTGCCAGCTGCATTAATGAATCGGCCAACGCGCGGGGAGAGGCGGTTTGCGTATTGG
GCGCTCTTCCGCTTCCTCGCTCACTGACTCGCTGCGCTCGGTCGTTCGGCTGCGGCGAGCGGTATCAGCT
CACTCAAAGGCGGTAATACGGTTATCCACAGAATCAGGGGATAACGCAGGAAAGAACATGTGAGCAAAAG
GCCAGCAAAAGGCCAGGAACCGTAAAAAGGCCGCGTTGCTGGCGTTTTTCCATAGGCTCCGCCCCCCTGA
CGAGCATCACAAAAATCGACGCTCAAGTCAGAGGTGGCGAAACCCGACAGGACTATAAAGATACCAGGCG
TTTCCCCCTGGAAGCTCCCTCGTGCGCTCTCCTGTTCCGACCCTGCCGCTTACCGGATACCTGTCCGCCT
TTCTCCCTTCGGGAAGCGTGGCGCTTTCTCATAGCTCACGCTGTAGGTATCTCAGTTCGGTGTAGGTCGT
TCGCTCCAAGCTGGGCTGTGTGCACGAACCCCCCGTTCAGCCCGACCGCTGCGCCTTATCCGGTAACTAT
CGTCTTGAGTCCAACCCGGTAAGACACGACTTATCGCCACTGGCAGCAGCCACTGGTAACAGGATTAGCA
GAGCGAGGTATGTAGGCGGTGCTACAGAGTTCTTGAAGTGGTGGCCTAACTACGGCTACACTAGAAGAAC
AGTATTTGGTATCTGCGCTCTGCTGAAGCCAGTTACCTTCGGAAAAAGAGTTGGTAGCTCTTGATCCGGC
AAACAAACCACCGCTGGTAGCGGTGGTTTTTTTGTTTGCAAGCAGCAGATTACGCGCAGAAAAAAAGGAT
CTCAAGAAGATCCTTTGATCTTTTCTACGGGGTCTGACGCTCAGTGGAACGAAAACTCACGTTAAGGGAT
TTTGGTCATGAGATTATCAAAAAGGATCTTCACCTAGATCCTTTTAAATTAAAAATGAAGTTTTAAATCA
ATCTAAAGTATATATGAGTAAACTTGGTCTGACAGTTACCAATGCTTAATCAGTGAGGCACCTATCTCAG
CGATCTGTCTATTTCGTTCATCCATAGTTGCCTGACTCCCCGTCGTGTAGATAACTACGATACGGGAGGG
CTTACCATCTGGCCCCAGTGCTGCAATGATACCGCGAGACCCACGCTCACCGGCTCCAGATTTATCAGCA
ATAAACCAGCCAGCCGGAAGGGCCGAGCGCAGAAGTGGTCCTGCAACTTTATCCGCCTCCATCCAGTCTA
TTAATTGTTGCCGGGAAGCTAGAGTAAGTAGTTCGCCAGTTAATAGTTTGCGCAACGTTGTTGCCATTGC
TACAGGCATCGTGGTGTCACGCTCGTCGTTTGGTATGGCTTCATTCAGCTCCGGTTCCCAACGATCAAGG
CGAGTTACATGATCCCCCATGTTGTGCAAAAAAGCGGTTAGCTCCTTCGGTCCTCCGATCGTTGTCAGAA
GTAAGTTGGCCGCAGTGTTATCACTCATGGTTATGGCAGCACTGCATAATTCTCTTACTGTCATGCCATC
CGTAAGATGCTTTTCTGTGACTGGTGAGTACTCAACCAAGTCATTCTGAGAATAGTGTATGCGGCGACCG
AGTTGCTCTTGCCCGGCGTCAATACGGGATAATACCGCGCCACATAGCAGAACTTTAAAAGTGCTCATCA
TTGGAAAACGTTCTTCGGGGCGAAAACTCTCAAGGATCTTACCGCTGTTGAGATCCAGTTCGATGTAACC
CACTCGTGCACCCAACTGATCTTCAGCATCTTTTACTTTCACCAGCGTTTCTGGGTGAGCAAAAACAGGA
AGGCAAAATGCCGCAAAAAAGGGAATAAGGGCGACACGGAAATGTTGAATACTCATACTCTTCCTTTTTC
AATATTATTGAAGCATTTATCAGGGTTATTGTCTCATGAGCGGATACATATTTGAATGTATTTAGAAAAA
TAAACAAATAGGGGTTCCGCGCACATTTCCCCGAAAAGTGCCACCTG
[124 nt withheld, positions 8868-8991]
C
[91 nt withheld, positions 8993-9083]
A
[49 nt withheld, positions 9085-9133]
CCTTTGACGTTGGAGTCCACGTTCTTT
[37 nt withheld, positions 9161-9197]
ACCCTATCTCGGTCTATTCTTTTGATTTATAAGGGATTTTGCCGATTTCGGCCTATTGGTTAAAAAATGA
GCTGATTTAACAAAAATTTAACGCGAATTTTAACAAAATATTAACGCTTACAATTT
Features (pLannotate 1.2.2; 22 found; start..end, strand, type, name):
      4..158     -  CDS            lacZα (fragment): LacZα fragment of β-galactosidase; lacZ fragment
    318..697     +  enhancer       CMV enhancer: human cytomegalovirus immediate early enhancer
    699..898     +  promoter       CMV promoter: human cytomegalovirus (CMV) immediate early promoter
    931..996     +  CDS            3xFLAG: three tandem FLAG® epitope tags, followed by an enterokinase cleavage site
   1012..3768    +  CDS            AR: ANDR_HUMAN - Also known as DHTR, NR3C4. Experimental evidence at protein level: Swiss-Prot protein existence level 1. [Isoform 4]: Lacks the C-terminal ligand-binding domain and may therefore constitutively activate the transcription of a specific set of genes independently of steroid hormones. From Homo sapiens (Human).
   4082..4704    +  polyA_signal   hGH poly(A) signal: human growth hormone polyadenylation signal
   4746..5043    +  promoter       SV40 promoter: SV40 enhancer and early promoter
   5097..5888    +  CDS            neo: KKA2_KLEPN - Also known as kan, nptII. Experimental evidence at protein level: Swiss-Prot protein existence level 1. Resistance to kanamycin, neomycin, paromomycin, ribostamycin, butirosin and gentamicin B. From Klebsiella pneumoniae.
   5912..6289    +  CDS            ble: BLE_KLEPN - Experimental evidence at protein level: Swiss-Prot protein existence level 1. Binding protein with a strong affinity to the bleomycin family of antibiotics. Binds to CL990; an antimitotic-antibiotic compound. From Klebsiella pneumoniae.
   6331..6390    +  CDS            str (fragment): STR_KLEPN - Protein inferred from homology: Swiss-Prot protein existence level 3. The aminoglycoside phosphotransferases achieve inactivation of their antibiotic substrates by phosphorylation. From Klebsiella pneumoniae.
   6413..6436    -  rep_origin     CloDF13 ori (fragment): Plasmids containing the CloDF13 (CDF) origin of replication can be propagated in E. coli cells that contain additional plasmids with compatible origins.
   6437..6520    +  CDS            large T antigen (fragment): large T antigen from SV40 (simian virus 40)
   6543..6677    +  polyA_signal   SV40 poly(A) signal: SV40 polyadenylation signal
   6683..6701    -  promoter       T7 promoter: promoter for bacteriophage T7 RNA polymerase
   6739..6755    -  protein_bind   lac operator: The lac repressor binds to the lac operator to inhibit transcription in E. coli. This inhibition can be relieved by adding lactose or isopropyl-β-D-thiogalactopyranoside (IPTG). lac repressor encoded by lacI
   6763..6793    -  promoter       lac promoter: promoter for the E. coli lac operon
   6808..6829    -  protein_bind   CAP binding site: CAP binding activates transcription in the presence of cAMP. E. coli catabolite activator protein
   6842..6934    -  CDS            lacI (fragment): lac repressor; lacI; The lac repressor binds to the lac operator to inhibit transcription in E. coli. This inhibition can be relieved by adding lactose or isopropyl-β-D-thiogalactopyranoside (IPTG).
   7117..7705    -  rep_origin     ori: high-copy-number ColE1/pMB1/pBR322/pUC origin of replication
   7876..8736    -  CDS            AmpR: β-lactamase; bla; confers resistance to ampicillin, carbenicillin, and related antibiotics
   8737..8841    -  promoter       AmpR promoter: bla
   8868..9296    +  rep_origin     f1 ori (sequence partly withheld): f1 bacteriophage origin of replication; arrow indicates direction of (+) strand synthesis
