[The description below was written by a language model from this plasmid's Addgene catalogue record and pLannotate feature annotations shown in this document.]
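Description:
Flag-M4-AR-K318A is a mammalian expression plasmid built on the commercial p3XFLAG-CMV-10 backbone and carrying a human androgen receptor (AR) cDNA with a lysine-to-alanine substitution at position 318. The sequenced record is about 9.3 kb. In bacteria it is maintained by a high-copy ColE1/pUC-type origin and selected with ampicillin through the β-lactamase gene. An f1 origin is also present, which allows single-stranded DNA production. For mammalian cells, an SV40 enhancer/early promoter drives a neomycin phosphotransferase gene terminated by an SV40 polyadenylation signal, which permits G418 selection of stable transfectants. The annotation also picks up a ble coding sequence and a str fragment downstream of neo, consistent with carry-over from the Tn5 resistance region. Short lacZα, lacI, lac promoter/operator and T7 promoter remnants are backbone leftovers rather than functional parts of the design.

The expression cassette consists of the CMV immediate-early enhancer and promoter, an N-terminal 3xFLAG epitope (with an enterokinase cleavage site) supplied by the vector, the AR open reading frame of roughly 2.8 kb, and a human growth hormone polyadenylation signal. The insert was cloned between BamHI and NotI sites. The depositor notes that residue numbering may differ slightly depending on the AR reference version used. They also state that two XmaI sites in the backbone and an EcoRI site in the AR 3′UTR were removed by mutagenesis, presumably to simplify further subcloning. The plasmid is intended for transient or stable expression of FLAG-tagged AR-K318A, which can be detected or immunoprecipitated through the tag. The record does not state which modification or function of Lys318 the mutation is meant to probe.
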