Addgene plasmid #171259: Flag-M4-AR-K318A
Purpose: Mammalian expression of 3xFlag-tagged human androgen receptor Lysine mutant: AR-Lys318Ala (AR-K318A)
Depositing lab: Steven Balk. Depositing organization: Beth Israel Deaconess Medical Center.
Backbone
  Vector backbone: p3XFLAG-CMV-10
  Backbone manufacturer: Sigma-Aldrich
  Backbone size w/o insert (bp): 6400
  Vector type: Mammalian Expression
  Selectable markers: Neomycin (select with G418)
Growth in bacteria
  Bacterial resistance: Ampicillin, 100 μg/mL
  Growth temperature: 37°C
  Growth strain: DH5alpha
  Copy number: High Copy
Gene/Insert
  Gene/Insert name: 3xFlag-tagged human androgen receptor Lys318Ala mutant (alt name: Flag-AR K318A)
  Species: H. sapiens (human)
  Insert size (bp): 3000
  Mutation: AR-Lys318Ala (AR-K318A)
  Entrez Gene: AR (a.k.a. AIS, AR8, DHTR, HUMARA, HYSP1, KD, NR3C4, SBMA, SMAX1, TFM)
  Promoter: CMV
  Tag / fusion protein: Flag (N terminal on backbone)
  Cloning method: Restriction Enzyme; 5′ cloning site BamHI (unknown if destroyed); 3′ cloning site NotI (unknown if destroyed)
  Sequencing primers: 5′ CMV_fwd_primer
Terms and licenses: Academic/Nonprofit Terms; Industry Terms: Not Available to Industry
Depositor comments: Flag-tagged human AR Lysine mutant, and the exact amino position and composition may slightly vary based on human AR versions. Two XmaI sites on the vector backbone and one EcoRI site at the 3'UTR of AR cDNA were deleted by DNA mutagenesis.
How to cite: Flag-M4-AR-K318A was a gift from Steven Balk (Addgene plasmid # 171259 ; http://n2t.net/addgene:171259 ; RRID:Addgene_171259)
